Addgene plasmid #27973: Flag-cIAP2/pRK5
Depositing lab: Xiaolu Yang. Depositing organization: University of Pennsylvania. Publication: cIAP2 is a ubiquitin protein ligase for BCL10 and is dysregulated in mucosa-associated lymphoid tissue lymphomas. Hu S, Du MQ, Park SM, Alcivar A, Qu L, Gupta S, Tang J, Baens M, Ye H, Lee TH, Marynen P, Riley JL, Yang X. J Clin Invest. 2006 Jan . 116(1):174-81. 10.1172/JCI25641 PubMed 16395405.
Backbone
  Vector backbone: pRK5
  Vector type: Mammalian Expression
Growth in bacteria
  Bacterial resistance: Ampicillin, 100 μg/mL
  Growth temperature: 37°C
  Growth strain: DH5alpha
  Copy number: High Copy
Gene/Insert
  Gene/Insert name: CIAP2
  Species: H. sapiens (human)
  Entrez Gene: BIRC3 (a.k.a. AIP1, API2, CIAP2, HAIP1, HIAP1, IAP-1, MALT2, MIHC, RNF49, c-IAP2)
  Promoter: CMV
  Tag / fusion protein: FLAG (N terminal on insert)
  Cloning method: Restriction Enzyme; 5′ cloning site unknown (unknown if destroyed); 3′ cloning site unknown (unknown if destroyed)
  Sequencing primers: 5′ CMV-F; 3′ SV40pA-R
Terms and licenses: Academic/Nonprofit Terms; Industry Terms: Not Available to Industry
Depositor comments: This plasmid has also been used and described in the following publication: Cellular inhibitor of apoptosis 1 and 2 are ubiquitin ligases for the apoptosis inducer Smac/DIABLO. Hu et al (J Biol Chem. 2003 Mar 21;278(12):10055-60. Epub 2003 Jan 13. https://www.ncbi.nlm.nih.gov/pubmed/12525502 )
How to cite: Flag-cIAP2/pRK5 was a gift from Xiaolu Yang (Addgene plasmid # 27973 ; http://n2t.net/addgene:27973 ; RRID:Addgene_27973)
