[The description below was written by a language model from this plasmid's Addgene catalogue record and pLannotate feature annotations shown in this document.]
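Description:
Flag-cIAP2/pRK5 is a mammalian expression plasmid of about 6.5 kb, built on the pRK5 backbone, that drives production of human cIAP2 (gene symbol BIRC3) carrying an N-terminal FLAG epitope. It is maintained in E. coli through a high-copy ColE1/pUC-type origin and selected with ampicillin via the β-lactamase gene. An M13 phage origin is also present, which in principle permits single-stranded DNA production. Short remnants of lac regulatory elements, lacZα, lacI, bom and rop appear in the annotation as backbone leftovers rather than functional parts.

The expression cassette consists of the human cytomegalovirus immediate-early enhancer and promoter, a fragment of a CMV intron, and an SP6 phage promoter that could support in vitro transcription of the insert. These are followed by the FLAG tag, the BIRC3 coding sequence, and an SV40 polyadenylation signal. A short fragment annotated as an IgH signal sequence lies upstream of the tag; the record does not indicate whether it is translated, and it may simply be vector-derived sequence. An SV40 enhancer/early promoter region sits downstream of the poly(A) signal, with no mammalian selection marker annotated, so the plasmid is suited to transient transfection. The restriction sites used for cloning are not recorded.

cIAP2 is an inhibitor-of-apoptosis family member with E3 ubiquitin ligase activity that modulates caspases and NF-κB signalling. According to the associated publications, this construct was used to study cIAP2 as a ubiquitin ligase for BCL10, in the context of MALT lymphoma, and for Smac/DIABLO. The FLAG tag allows detection and immunoprecipitation of the expressed protein.
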