Features (pLannotate 1.2.2; 21 found; start..end, strand, type, name):
     19..40      +  protein_bind   CAP binding site: CAP binding activates transcription in the presence of cAMP. E. coli catabolite activator protein
     55..85      +  promoter       lac promoter: promoter for the E. coli lac operon
     93..109     +  protein_bind   lac operator: The lac repressor binds to the lac operator to inhibit transcription in E. coli. This inhibition can be relieved by adding lactose or isopropyl-β-D-thiogalactopyranoside (IPTG). lac repressor encoded by lacI
    162..541     +  enhancer       CMV enhancer: human cytomegalovirus immediate early enhancer
    542..745     +  promoter       CMV promoter: human cytomegalovirus (CMV) immediate early promoter
    881..924     +  intron         CMV intron (fragment): modified intron A from human cytomegalovirus
    976..994     +  promoter       SP6 promoter: promoter for bacteriophage SP6 RNA polymerase
    998..1035    +  CDS            IgH signal sequence (fragment): signal sequence from the mouse immunoglobulin heavy chain variable region
   1085..1105    +  CDS            FLAG (fragment): FLAG® epitope tag, followed by an enterokinase cleavage site
   1118..2926    +  CDS            BIRC3: BIRC3_HUMAN - Also known as API2, MIHC, RNF49. Experimental evidence at protein level: Swiss-Prot protein existence level 1. Multi-functional protein which regulates not only caspases and apoptosis, but also modulates inflammatory signaling and immunity, mitogenic kinase signaling and cell proliferation, as well as cell invasion and metastasis. Acts as an E3 ubiquitin-protein ligase regulating NF-kappa-B signaling and regulates both canonical and non- canonical NF-kappa-B signaling by acting in opposite directions: acts as a positive regulator of the canonical pathway and suppresses constituti
   2985..3119    +  polyA_signal   SV40 poly(A) signal: SV40 polyadenylation signal
   3188..3545    +  promoter       SV40 promoter: SV40 enhancer and early promoter
   3564..3718    +  CDS            lacZα (fragment): LacZα fragment of β-galactosidase; lacZ fragment
   3724..3775    -  misc_feature   bom (fragment): basis of mobility region from pBR322
   3794..4174    +  rep_origin     M13 ori (sequence partly withheld): M13 bacteriophage origin of replication; arrow indicates direction of (+) strand synthesis
   4250..4299    -  misc_feature   bom (fragment): basis of mobility region from pBR322
   4401..4436    -  CDS            rop (fragment): Rop protein, which maintains plasmids at low copy number; rop
   4531..4635    +  promoter       AmpR promoter: bla
   4636..5496    +  CDS            AmpR: β-lactamase; bla; confers resistance to ampicillin, carbenicillin, and related antibiotics
   5667..6255    +  rep_origin     ori: high-copy-number ColE1/pMB1/pBR322/pUC origin of replication
   6438..6       +  CDS            lacI (fragment) (across the origin): lac repressor; lacI; The lac repressor binds to the lac operator to inhibit transcription in E. coli. This inhibition can be relieved by adding lactose or isopropyl-β-D-thiogalactopyranoside (IPTG).
>Addgene plasmid #27973 | Flag-cIAP2/pRK5 | addgene full sequence | sequence record 267591 | Addgene NGS Result
CAGTGAGCGCAACGCAATTAATGTGAGTTAGCTCACTCATTAGGCACCCCAGGCTTTACACTTTATGCTT
CCGGCTCGTATGTTGTGTGGAATTGTGAGCGGATAACAATTTCACACAGGAAACAGCTATGACATGATTA
CGAATTAATTCGAGCTCGCCCGACATTGATTATTGACTAGTTATTAATAGTAATCAATTACGGGGTCATT
AGTTCATAGCCCATATATGGAGTTCCGCGTTACATAACTTACGGTAAATGGCCCGCCTGGCTGACCGCCC
AACGACCCCCGCCCATTGACGTCAATAATGACGTATGTTCCCATAGTAACGCCAATAGGGACTTTCCATT
GACGTCAATGGGTGGAGTATTTACGGTAAACTGCCCACTTGGCAGTACATCAAGTGTATCATATGCCAAG
TACGCCCCCTATTGACGTCAATGACGGTAAATGGCCCGCCTGGCATTATGCCCAGTACATGACCTTATGG
GACTTTCCTACTTGGCAGTACATCTACGTATTAGTCATCGCTATTACCATGGTGATGCGGTTTTGGCAGT
ACATCAATGGGCGTGGATAGCGGTTTGACTCACGGGGATTTCCAAGTCTCCACCCCATTGACGTCAATGG
GAGTTTGTTTTGGCACCAAAATCAACGGGACTTTCCAAAATGTCGTAACAACTCCGCCCCATTGACGCAA
ATGGGCGGTAGGCGTGTACGGTGGGAGGTCTATATAAGCAGAGCTCGTTTAGTGAACCGTCAGATCGCCT
GGAGACGCCATCCACGCTGTTTTGACCTCCATAGAAGACACCGGGACCGATCCAGCCTCCGCGGCCGGGA
ACGGTGCATTGGAACGCGGATTCCCCGTGCCAAGAGTGACGTAAGTACCGCCTATAGAGTCTATAGGCCC
ACCCCCTTGGCTTCGTTAGAACGCGGCTACAATTAATACATAACCTTATGTATCATACACATACGATTTA
GGTGACACTATAGAATAACATCCACTTTGCCTTTCTCTCCACAGGTGTCCACTCCCAGGTCCAACTGCAC
CTCGGTTCTATCGATTGAATTCGCCGCCATGGACTACAAGGACGACGATGACAAGGGATCCTCTAGAAAC
ATAGTAGAAAACAGCATATTCTTATCAAATTTGATGAAAAGCGCCAACACGTTTGAACTGAAATACGACT
TGTCATGTGAACTGTACCGAATGTCTACGTATTCCACTTTTCCTGCTGGGGTTCCTGTCTCAGAAAGGAG
TCTTGCTCGTGCTGGTTTCTATTACACTGGTGTGAATGACAAGGTCAAATGCTTCTGTTGTGGCCTGATG
CTGGATAACTGGAAAAGAGGAGACAGTCCTACTGAAAAGCATAAAAAGTTGTATCCTAGCTGCAGATTCG
TTCAGAGTCTAAATTCCGTTAACAACTTGGAAGCTACCTCTCAGCCTACTTTTCCTTCTTCAGTAACAAA
TTCCACACACTCATTACTTCCGGGTACAGAAAACAGTGGATATTTCCGTGGCTCTTATTCAAACTCTCCA
TCAAATCCTGTAAACTCCAGAGCAAATCAAGATTTTTCTGCCTTGATGAGAAGTTCCTACCACTGTGCAA
TGAATAACGAAAATGCCAGATTACTTACTTTTCAGACATGGCCATTGACTTTTCTGTCGCCAACAGATCT
GGCAAAAGCAGGCTTTTACTACATAGGACCTGGAGACAGAGTGGCTTGCTTTGCCTGTGGTGGAAAATTG
AGCAATTGGGAACCGAAGGATAATGCTATGTCAGAACACCTGAGACATTTTCCCAAATGCCCATTTATAG
AAAATCAGCTTCAAGACACTTCAAGATACACAGTTTCTAATCTGAGCATGCAGACACATGCAGCCCGCTT
TAAAACATTCTTTAACTGGCCCTCTAGTGTTCTAGTTAATCCTGAGCAGCTTGCAAGTGCGGGTTTTTAT
TATGTGGGTAACAGTGATGATGTCAAATGCTTTTGCTGTGATGGTGGACTCAGGTGTTGGGAATCTGGAG
ATGATCCATGGGTTCAACATGCCAAGTGGTTTCCAAGGTGTGAGTACTTGATAAGAATTAAAGGACAGGA
GTTCATCCGTCAAGTTCAAGCCAGTTACCCTCATCTACTTGAACAGCTGCTATCCACATCAGACAGCCCA
GGAGATGAAAATGCAGAGTCATCAATTATCCATTTTGAACCTGGAGAAGACCATTCAGAAGATGCAATCA
TGATGAATACTCCTGTGATTAATGCTGCCGTGGAAATGGGCTTTAGTAGAAGCCTGGTAAAACAGACAGT
TCAGAGAAAAATCCTAGCAACTGGAGAGAATTATAGACTAGTCAATGATCTTGTGTTAGACTTACTCAAT
GCAGAAGATGAAATAAGGGAAGAGGAGAGAGAAAGAGCAACTGAGGAAAAAGAATCAAATGATTTATTAT
TAATCCGGAAGAATAGAATGGCACTTTTTCAACATTTGACTTGTGTAATTCCAATCCTGGATAGTCTACT
AACTACCGGAATTATTAATGAACAAGAACATGATGTTATTAAACAGAAGACACAGACGTCTTTACAAGCA
AGAGAACTGATTGATACGATTTTAGTAAAAGGAAATATTGCAGCCACTGTATTCAGAAACTCTCTGCAAG
AAGCTGAAGCTGTGTTATATGAGCATTTATTTGTGCAACAGGACATAAAATATATTCCCACAGAAGATGT
TTCAGATCTACCAGTGGAAGAACAATTGCGGAGACTACAAGAAGAAAGAACATGTAAAGTGTGTATGGAC
AAAGAAGTGTCCATAGTGTTTATTCCTTGTGGTCATCTAGTAGTATGCAAAGATTGTGCTCCTTCTTTAA
GAAAGTGTCCTATTTGTAGGAGTACAATCAAGGGTACAGTTCGTACATTTCTTTCATGAAGAAGAACCAA
AACATCATTAAAGTCGACCTGCAGAAGCTTGGCCGCCATGGCCCAACTTGTTTATTGCAGCTTATAATGG
TTACAAATAAAGCAATAGCATCACAAATTTCACAAATAAAGCATTTTTTTCACTGCATTCTAGTTGTGGT
TTGTCCAAACTCATCAATGTATCTTATCATGTCTGGATCGGGAATTAATTCGGCGCAGCACCATGGCCTG
AAATAACCTCTGAAAGAGGAACTTGGTTAGGTACCTTCTGAGGCGGAAAGAACCAGCTGTGGAATGTGTG
TCAGTTAGGGTGTGGAAAGTCCCCAGGCTCCCCAGCAGGCAGAAGTATGCAAAGCATGCATCTCAATTAG
TCAGCAACCAGGTGTGGAAAGTCCCCAGGCTCCCCAGCAGGCAGAAGTATGCAAAGCATGCATCTCAATT
AGTCAGCAACCATAGTCCCGCCCCTAACTCCGCCCATCCCGCCCCTAACTCCGCCCAGTTCCGCCCATTC
TCCGCCCCATGGCTGACTAATTTTTTTTATTTATGCAGAGGCCGAGGCCGCCTCGGCCTCTGAGCTATTC
CAGAAGTAGTGAGGAGGCTTTTTTGGAGGCCTAGGCTTTTGCAAAAAGCTGTTAACAGCTTGGCACTGGC
CGTCGTTTTACAACGTCGTGACTGGGAAAACCCTGGCGTTACCCAACTTAATCGCCTTGCAGCACATCCC
CCTTTCGCCAGCTGGCGTAATAGCGAAGAGGCCCGCACCGATCGCCCTTCCCAACAGTTGCGCAGCCTGA
ATGGCGAATGGCGCCTGATGCGGTATTTTCTCCTTACGCATCTGTGCGGTATTTCACACCGCATA
[142 nt withheld, positions 3776-3917]
C
[141 nt withheld, positions 3919-4059]
CCTTTGACGTTGGAGTCCACGTTCTTT
[37 nt withheld, positions 4087-4123]
ACCCTATCTCGGGCTATTCTTTTGATTTATAAGGGATTTTGCCGATTTCGGCCTATTGGTTAAAAAATGA
GCTGATTTAACAAAAATTTAACGCGAATTTTAACAAAATATTAACGTTTACAATTTTATGGTGCACTCTC
AGTACAATCTGCTCTGATGCCGCATAGTTAAGCCAGCCCCGACACCCGCCAACACCCGCTGACGCGCCCT
GACGGGCTTGTCTGCTCCCGGCATCCGCTTACAGACAAGCTGTGACCGTCTCCGGGAGCTGCATGTGTCA
GAGGTTTTCACCGTCATCACCGAAACGCGCGAGACGAAAGGGCCTCGTGATACGCCTATTTTTATAGGTT
AATGTCATGATAATAATGGTTTCTTAGACGTCAGGTGGCACTTTTCGGGGAAATGTGCGCGGAACCCCTA
TTTGTTTATTTTTCTAAATACATTCAAATATGTATCCGCTCATGAGACAATAACCCTGATAAATGCTTCA
ATAATATTGAAAAAGGAAGAGTATGAGTATTCAACATTTCCGTGTCGCCCTTATTCCCTTTTTTGCGGCA
TTTTGCCTTCCTGTTTTTGCTCACCCAGAAACGCTGGTGAAAGTAAAAGATGCTGAAGATCAGTTGGGTG
CACGAGTGGGTTACATCGAACTGGATCTCAACAGCGGTAAGATCCTTGAGAGTTTTCGCCCCGAAGAACG
TTTTCCAATGATGAGCACTTTTAAAGTTCTGCTATGTGGCGCGGTATTATCCCGTATTGACGCCGGGCAA
GAGCAACTCGGTCGCCGCATACACTATTCTCAGAATGACTTGGTTGAGTACTCACCAGTCACAGAAAAGC
ATCTTACGGATGGCATGACAGTAAGAGAATTATGCAGTGCTGCCATAACCATGAGTGATAACACTGCGGC
CAACTTACTTCTGACAACGATCGGAGGACCGAAGGAGCTAACCGCTTTTTTGCACAACATGGGGGATCAT
GTAACTCGCCTTGATCGTTGGGAACCGGAGCTGAATGAAGCCATACCAAACGACGAGCGTGACACCACGA
TGCCTGTAGCAATGGCAACAACGTTGCGCAAACTATTAACTGGCGAACTACTTACTCTAGCTTCCCGGCA
ACAATTAATAGACTGGATGGAGGCGGATAAAGTTGCAGGACCACTTCTGCGCTCGGCCCTTCCGGCTGGC
TGGTTTATTGCTGATAAATCTGGAGCCGGTGAGCGTGGGTCTCGCGGTATCATTGCAGCACTGGGGCCAG
ATGGTAAGCCCTCCCGTATCGTAGTTATCTACACGACGGGGAGTCAGGCAACTATGGATGAACGAAATAG
ACAGATCGCTGAGATAGGTGCCTCACTGATTAAGCATTGGTAACTGTCAGACCAAGTTTACTCATATATA
CTTTAGATTGATTTAAAACTTCATTTTTAATTTAAAAGGATCTAGGTGAAGATCCTTTTTGATAATCTCA
TGACCAAAATCCCTTAACGTGAGTTTTCGTTCCACTGAGCGTCAGACCCCGTAGAAAAGATCAAAGGATC
TTCTTGAGATCCTTTTTTTCTGCGCGTAATCTGCTGCTTGCAAACAAAAAAACCACCGCTACCAGCGGTG
GTTTGTTTGCCGGATCAAGAGCTACCAACTCTTTTTCCGAAGGTAACTGGCTTCAGCAGAGCGCAGATAC
CAAATACTGTTCTTCTAGTGTAGCCGTAGTTAGGCCACCACTTCAAGAACTCTGTAGCACCGCCTACATA
CCTCGCTCTGCTAATCCTGTTACCAGTGGCTGCTGCCAGTGGCGATAAGTCGTGTCTTACCGGGTTGGAC
TCAAGACGATAGTTACCGGATAAGGCGCAGCGGTCGGGCTGAACGGGGGGTTCGTGCACACAGCCCAGCT
TGGAGCGAACGACCTACACCGAACTGAGATACCTACAGCGTGAGCTATGAGAAAGCGCCACGCTTCCCGA
AGGGAGAAAGGCGGACAGGTATCCGGTAAGCGGCAGGGTCGGAACAGGAGAGCGCACGAGGGAGCTTCCA
GGGGGAAACGCCTGGTATCTTTATAGTCCTGTCGGGTTTCGCCACCTCTGACTTGAGCGTCGATTTTTGT
GATGCTCGTCAGGGGGGCGGAGCCTATGGAAAAACGCCAGCAACGCGGCCTTTTTACGGTTCCTGGCCTT
TTGCTGGCCTTTTGCTCACATGTTCTTTCCTGCGTTATCCCCTGATTCTGTGGATAACCGTATTACCGCC
TTTGAGTGAGCTGATACCGCTCGCCGCAGCCGAACGACCGAGCGCAGCGAGTCAGTGAGCGAGGAAGCGG
AAGAGCGCCCAATACGCAAACCGCCTCTCCCCGCGCGTTGGCCGATTCATTAATGCAGCTGGCACGACAG
GTTTCCCGACTGGAAAGCGGG
