>Addgene plasmid #27973 | Flag-cIAP2/pRK5 | addgene partial sequence | sequence record 34269 | 27973 with CMV-F
GAACCGTCAGATCGCCTGGAGACGCCATCCACGCTGTTTTGACCTCCATAGAAGACACCGGGACCGATCC
AGCCTCCGCGGCCGGGAACGGTGCATTGGAACGCGGATTCCCCGTGCCAAGAGTGACGTAAGTACCGCCT
ATAGAGTCTATAGGCCCACCCCCTTGGCTTCGTTAGAACGCGGCTACAATTAATACATAACCTTATGTAT
CATACACATACGATTTAGGTGACACTATAGAATAACATCCACTTTGCCTTTCTCTCCACAGGTGTCCACT
CCCAGGTCCAACTGCACCTCGGTTCTATCGATTGAATTCGCCGCCATGGACTACAAGGACGACGATGACA
AGGGATCCTCTAGAAACATAGTAGAAAACAGCATATTCTTATCAAATTTGATGAAAAGCGCCAACACGTT
TGAACTGAAATACGACTTGTCATGTGAACTGTACCGAATGTCTACGTATTCCACTTTTCCTGCTGGGGTT
CCTGTCTCAGAAAGGAGTCTTGCTCGTGCTGGTTTCTATTACACTGGTGTGAATGACAAGGTCAAATGCT
TCTGTTGTGGCCTGATGCTGGATAACTGGAAAAGAGGAGACAGTCCTACTGAAAAGCATAAAAAGTTGTA
TCCTAGCTGCAGATTCGTTCAGAGTCTAAATTCCGTTAACAACTTGGAAGCTACCTCTCAGCCTACTTTT
CCTTCTTCAGTAACAAATTCCACACACTCATTACTTCCGGGTACAGAAAA
